>Addgene plasmid #193914 | pAAV-CAG-miniSOG-C-Far | addgene full sequence | sequence record 382632 | Addgene Partial NGS Result
AGCGCCCAATACGCAAACCGCCTCTCCCCGCGCGTTGGCCGATTCATTAATGCAGCTGCGCGCTCGCTCG
CTCACTGAGGCCGCCCGGGCAAAGCCCGGGCGTCGGGCGACCTTTGGTCGCCCGGCCTCAGTGAGCGAGC
GAGCGCGCAGAGAGGGAGTGGCCAACTCCATCACTAGGGGTTCCTTGTAGTTAATGATTAACCCGCCATG
CTACTTATCTACGTAGCCATGCTCTAGGAAGATCGTACCATTGACGTCAATAATGACGTATGTTCCCATA
GTAACGCCAATAGGGACTTTCCATTGACGTCAATGGGTGGAGTATTTACGGTAAACTGCCCACTTGGCAG
TACATCAAGTGTATCATATGCCAAGTACGCCCCCTATTGACGTCAATGACGGTAAATGGCCCGCCTGGCA
TTATGCCCAGTACATGACCTTATGGGACTTTCCTACTTGGCAGTACATCTACGTATTAGTCATCGCTATT
ACCATGGTCGAGGTGAGCCCCACGTTCTGCTTCACTCTCCCCATCTCCCCCCCCTCCCCACCCCCAATTT
TGTATTTATTTATTTTTTAATTATTTTGTGCAGCGATGGGGGCGGGGGGGGGGGGGGGGCGCGCGCCRGG
SGGGGSGGGGSGGGGSGRGGGGSGGGGSGGGGSGRGGSGGRGAGGTGCGGCGGCAGCCAATCAGAGCGGC
GCGCTCCGAAAGTTTCCTTTTATGGCGAGGCGGCGGCGGCGGCGGCCCTATAAAAAGCGAAGCGCGCGGC
GGGCGGGAGTCGCTGCGCGCTGCCTTCGCCCCGTGCCCCGCTCCGCCGCCGCCTCGCGCCGCCCGCCCCG
GCTCTGACTGACCGCGTTACTCCCACAGGTGAGCGGGCGGGACGGCCCTTCTCCTCCGGGCTGTAATTAG
CGCTTGGTTTAATGACGGCTTGTTTCTTTTCTGTGGCTGCGTGAAAGCCTTGAGGGGCTCCGGGAGGGCC
CTTTGTGCGGGGGGAGCGGCTCGGGGCTGTCCGCGGGGGGACGGCTGCCTTCGGGGGGGACGGGGCAGGG
CGGGGTTCGGCTTCTGGCGTGTGACCGGCGGCTCTAGAGCCTCTGCTAACCATGTTCATGCCTTCTTCTT
TTTCCTACAGCTCCTGGGCAACGTGCTGGTTATTGTGCTGTCTCATCATTTTGGCAAAGAATTGGATCCG
CCACCATGGATTACAAGGATGACGACGATAAGGGCGGAGGTGGTTCTATGGAGAAAAGTTTCGTGATAAC
TGATCCACGGCTGCCAGACAATCCCATCATCTTCGCATCCGATGGCTTCCTGGAGCTGACCGAGTATTCC
AGAGAGGAGATCCTGGGCCGCAATGGCCGCTTTCTGCAGGGACCAGAGACAGACCAGGCCACAGTGCAGA
AGATTCGCGATGCCATTAGAGATCAGCGCGAGATTACCGTGCAGCTGATAAACTACACAAAAAGCGGGAA
GAAATTCTGGAACCTCCTGCACCTCCAGCCCATGAGGGACCAGAAGGGTGAGCTCCAGTATTTCATCGGA
GTGCAGCTGGATGGATCAGGAGGAGGCTCAGGAGGAGGAAAGCTGAACCCTCCTGATGAGAGTGGCCCCG
GCTGCATGAGCTGCTGTGTGCTCTCCTAAGCTTATCGATAATCAACCTCTGGATTACAAAATTTGTGAAA
GATTGACTGGTATTCTTAACTATGTTGCTCCTTTTACGCTATGTGGATACGCTGCTTTAATGCCTTTGTA
TCATGCTATTGCTTCCCGTATGGCTTTCATTTTCTCCTCCTTGTATAAATCCTGGTTGCTGTCTCTTTAT
GAGGAGTTGTGGCCCGTTGTCAGGCAACGTGGCGTGGTGTGCACTGTGTTTGCTGACGCAACCCCCACTG
GTTGGGGCATTGCCACCACCTGTCAGCTCCTTTCCGGGACTTTCGCTTTCCCCCTCCCTATTGCCACGGC
GGAACTCATCGCCGCCTGCCTTGCCCGCTGCTGGACAGGGGCTCGGCTGTTGGGCACTGACAATTCCGTG
GTGTTGTCGGGGAAATCATCGTCCTTTCCTTGGCTGCTCGCCTGTGTTGCCACCTGGATTCTGCGCGGGA
CGTCCTTCTGCTACGTCCCTTCGGCCCTCAATCCAGCGGACCTTCCTTCCCGCGGCCTGCTGCCGGCTCT
GCGGCCTCTTCCGCGTCTTCGCCTTCGCCCTCAGACGAGTCGGATCTCCCTTTGGGCCGCCTCCCCGCAT
CGATACCGTCGACCCGGGCGGCCGCTTCGAGCAGACATGATAAGATACATTGATGAGTTTGGACAAACCA
CAACTAGAATGCAGTGAAAAAAATGCTTTATTTGTGAAATTTGTGATGCTATTGCTTTATTTGTAACCAT
TATAAGCTGCAATAAACAAGTTAACAACAACAATTGCATTCATTTTATGTTTCAGGTTCAGGGGGAGATG
TGGGAGGTTTTTTAAAGCAAGTAAAACCTCTACAAATGTGGTAAAATCGATAAGGATCTTCCTAGAGCAT
GGCTACGTAGATAAGTAGCATGGCGGGTTAATCATTAACTACAAGGAACCCCTAGTGATGGAGTTGGCCA
CTCCCTCTCTGCGCGCTCGCTCGCTCACTGAGGCCGGGCGACCAAAGGTCGCCCGACGCCCGGGCTTTGC
CCGGGCGGCCTCAGTGAGCGAGCGAGCGCGCAGCTGGCGTAATAGCGAAGAGGCCCGCACCGATCGCCCT
TCCCAACAGTTGCGCAGCCTGAATGGCGAATGGG
[124 nt withheld, positions 2765-2888]
C
[91 nt withheld, positions 2890-2980]
A
[49 nt withheld, positions 2982-3030]
CCTTTGACGTTGGAGTCCACGTTCTTT
[37 nt withheld, positions 3058-3094]
ACCCTATCTCGGTCTATTCTTTTGATTTATAAGGGATTTTGCCGATTTCGGCCTATTGGTTAAAAAATGA
GCTGATTTAACAAAAATTTAACGCGAATTTTAACAAAATATTAACGCTTACAATTTAGGTGGCACTTTTC
GGGGAAATGTGCGCGGAACCCCTATTTGTTTATTTTTCTAAATACATTCAAATATGTATCCGCTCATGAG
ACAATAACCCTGATAAATGCTTCAATAATATTGAAAAAGGAAGAGTATGAGTATTCAACATTTCCGTGTC
GCCCTTATTCCCTTTTTTGCGGCATTTTGCCTTCCTGTTTTTGCTCACCCAGAAACGCTGGTGAAAGTAA
AAGATGCTGAAGATCAGTTGGGTGCACGAGTGGGTTACATCGAACTGGATCTCAACAGCGGTAAGATCCT
TGAGAGTTTTCGCCCCGAAGAACGTTTTCCAATGATGAGCACTTTTAAAGTTCTGCTATGTGGCGCGGTA
TTATCCCGTATTGACGCCGGGCAAGAGCAACTCGGTCGCCGCATACACTATTCTCAGAATGACTTGGTTG
AGTACTCACCAGTCACAGAAAAGCATCTTACGGATGGCATGACAGTAAGAGAATTATGCAGTGCTGCCAT
AACCATGAGTGATAACACTGCGGCCAACTTACTTCTGACAACGATCGGAGGACCGAAGGAGCTAACCGCT
TTTTTGCACAACATGGGGGATCATGTAACTCGCCTTGATCGTTGGGAACCGGAGCTGAATGAAGCCATAC
CAAACGACGAGCGTGACACCACGATGCCTGTAGCAATGGCAACAACGTTGCGCAAACTATTAACTGGCGA
ACTACTTACTCTAGCTTCCCGGCAACAATTAATAGACTGGATGGAGGCGGATAAAGTTGCAGGACCACTT
CTGCGCTCGGCCCTTCCGGCTGGCTGGTTTATTGCTGATAAATCTGGAGCCGGTGAGCGTGGGTCTCGCG
GTATCATTGCAGCACTGGGGCCAGATGGTAAGCCCTCCCGTATCGTAGTTATCTACACGACGGGGAGTCA
GGCAACTATGGATGAACGAAATAGACAGATCGCTGAGATAGGTGCCTCACTGATTAAGCATTGGTAACTG
TCAGACCAAGTTTACTCATATATACTTTAGATTGATTTAAAACTTCATTTTTAATTTAAAAGGATCTAGG
TGAAGATCCTTTTTGATAATCTCATGACCAAAATCCCTTAACGTGAGTTTTCGTTCCACTGAGCGTCAGA
CCCCGTAGAAAAGATCAAAGGATCTTCTTGAGATCCTTTTTTTCTGCGCGTAATCTGCTGCTTGCAAACA
AAAAAACCACCGCTACCAGCGGTGGTTTGTTTGCCGGATCAAGAGCTACCAACTCTTTTTCCGAAGGTAA
CTGGCTTCAGCAGAGCGCAGATACCAAATACTGTTCTTCTAGTGTAGCCGTAGTTAGGCCACCACTTCAA
GAACTCTGTAGCACCGCCTACATACCTCGCTCTGCTAATCCTGTTACCAGTGGCTGCTGCCAGTGGCGAT
AAGTCGTGTCTTACCGGGTTGGACTCAAGACGATAGTTACCGGATAAGGCGCAGCGGTCGGGCTGAACGG
GGGGTTCGTGCACACAGCCCAGCTTGGAGCGAACGACCTACACCGAACTGAGATACCTACAGCGTGAGCT
ATGAGAAAGCGCCACGCTTCCCGAAGGGAGAAAGGCGGACAGGTATCCGGTAAGCGGCAGGGTCGGAACA
GGAGAGCGCACGAGGGAGCTTCCAGGGGGAAACGCCTGGTATCTTTATAGTCCTGTCGGGTTTCGCCACC
TCTGACTTGAGCGTCGATTTTTGTGATGCTCGTCAGGGGGGCGGAGCCTATGGAAAAACGCCAGCAACGC
GGCCTTTTTACGGTTCCTGGCCTTTTGCTGGCCTTTTGCTCACATGTTCTTTCCTGCGTTATCCCCTGAT
TCTGTGGATAACCGTATTACCGCCTTTGAGTGAGCTGATACCGCTCGCCGCAGCCGAACGACCGAGCGCA
GCGAGTCAGTGAGCGAGGAAGCGGAAG
Features (pLannotate 1.2.2; 19 found; start..end, strand, type, name):
      2..58      +  CDS            lacI (fragment): lac repressor; lacI; The lac repressor binds to the lac operator to inhibit transcription in E. coli. This inhibition can be relieved by adding lactose or isopropyl-β-D-thiogalactopyranoside (IPTG).
     52..185     -  repeat_region  AAV2 ITR: inverted terminal repeat of adeno-associated virus serotype 2 inverted
    248..496     +  enhancer       CMV enhancer (fragment): human cytomegalovirus immediate early enhancer
    498..775     +  promoter       chicken β-actin promoter: No description available
    776..911     +  intron         hybrid intron (fragment): hybrid between chicken β-actin (CBA) and minute virus of mice (MMV) introns (Gray et al., 2011)
   1000..1130    +  intron         chimeric intron (fragment): chimera between introns from chicken β-actin and rabbit β-globin
   1128..1190    +  CDS            HBB (fragment): HBB_LEPEU - Experimental evidence at protein level: Swiss-Prot protein existence level 1. Involved in oxygen transport from the lung to the various peripheral tissues. From Lepus europaeus (European hare).
   1199..1223    +  CDS            3xFLAG (fragment): three tandem FLAG® epitope tags
   1238..1555    +  CDS            miniSOG: miniSOG is a basic (constitutively fluorescent) cyan fluorescent protein published in 2011, derived from Arabidopsis thaliana. It requires the cofactor flavin for fluorescence.
   1580..1637    +  CDS            H-Ras (fragment): human small GTPase proto-oncoprotein
   1650..2238    +  misc_feature   WPRE: woodchuck hepatitis virus posttranscriptional regulatory element
   2281..2402    -  polyA_signal   SV40 poly(A) signal: SV40 polyadenylation signal
   2425..2493    -  CDS            large T antigen (fragment): large T antigen from SV40 (simian virus 40)
   2564..2696    +  repeat_region  AAV2 ITR (fragment): inverted terminal repeat of adeno-associated virus serotype 2 inverted
   2691..2760    +  CDS            lacZα (fragment): LacZα fragment of β-galactosidase; lacZ fragment
   2765..3193    +  rep_origin     f1 ori (sequence partly withheld): f1 bacteriophage origin of replication; arrow indicates direction of (+) strand synthesis
   3246..3350    +  promoter       AmpR promoter: bla
   3351..4211    +  CDS            AmpR: β-lactamase; bla; confers resistance to ampicillin, carbenicillin, and related antibiotics
   4382..4970    +  rep_origin     ori: high-copy-number ColE1/pMB1/pBR322/pUC origin of replication
