[The description below was written by a language model from this plasmid's Addgene catalogue record and pLannotate feature annotations shown in this document.]
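Description:
pAAV-CAG-miniSOG-C-Far is an adeno-associated virus transfer plasmid for mammalian expression, built on a pAAV-CAG backbone. In bacteria it is maintained through a high-copy ColE1/pUC-type origin and selected with ampicillin via the β-lactamase gene. An f1 phage origin is also present. The expression cassette lies between two AAV2 inverted terminal repeats, the cis elements needed for replication and packaging of the intervening DNA into AAV particles when helper functions are supplied. The plasmid can therefore be used either for direct transfection or for producing recombinant AAV. The use of a recombination-deficient growth strain is consistent with the known instability of ITRs.

Transcription is driven by the composite CAG promoter, annotated here as a CMV enhancer fragment, the chicken β-actin promoter and a chimeric chicken β-actin/rabbit β-globin intron. The short "HBB" hit at the intron's end most likely reflects that rabbit β-globin-derived segment rather than a separate coding element. The open reading frame encodes miniSOG, a small (318 bp) flavin-binding protein engineered from an Arabidopsis protein. It carries an N-terminal FLAG epitope for detection and a C-terminal farnesylation signal, annotated as an H-Ras fragment, that directs lipid modification and anchoring to the cell membrane. Downstream, a WPRE enhances transcript stability and expression, and an SV40 polyadenylation signal terminates the message. The small lacI, lacZα and large T antigen fragments appear to be backbone remnants with no functional role.

The record describes the construct as a control plasmid expressing membrane-targeted miniSOG in mammalian cells, deposited with a study on optogenetic polymerization of electrically functional polymers to modulate neuronal excitability.
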