Addgene plasmid #193914: pAAV-CAG-miniSOG-C-Far
Purpose: Control plasmid that expresses miniSOG targeted to the cell membrane in mammalian cells
Depositing lab: Xiao Wang. Depositing organization: Broad Institute. Publication: Optogenetic polymerization and assembly of electrically functional polymers for modulation of single-neuron excitability. Sessler CD, Zhou Y, Wang W, Hartley ND, Fu Z, Graykowski D, Sheng M, Wang X, Liu J. Sci Adv. 2022 Dec 9;8(49):eade1136. doi: 10.1126/sciadv.ade1136. Epub 2022 Dec 7. PubMed 36475786.
Backbone
  Vector backbone: pAAV-CAG
  Backbone manufacturer: Addgene 51902
  Backbone size w/o insert (bp): 5000
  Modifications to backbone: None
  Vector type: Mammalian Expression, AAV
Growth in bacteria
  Bacterial resistance: Ampicillin, 100 μg/mL
  Growth temperature: 30°C
  Growth strain: NEB Stable
  Copy number: Unknown
Gene/Insert
  Gene/Insert name: miniSOG
  Species: Synthetic
  Insert size (bp): 318
  Promoter: CAG
  Tag / fusion protein: Flag tag (N terminal on insert); Farnesylation signal sequence (C terminal on insert)
  Cloning method: Gibson Cloning
  Sequencing primers: 5′ gcaacgtgctggttattgtg
Resource information
  A portion of this plasmid was derived from a plasmid made by: Addgene 50970
Terms and licenses: Academic/Nonprofit Terms; Industry Terms: Not Available to Industry
How to cite: pAAV-CAG-miniSOG-C-Far was a gift from Xiao Wang (Addgene plasmid # 193914 ; http://n2t.net/addgene:193914 ; RRID:Addgene_193914)
